Addgene plasmid #144942: TFORF3466
Purpose: Lentiviral vector for overexpressing transcription factor ORFs with unique 24-bp barcodes. Barcodes facilitate identification of transcription factors in pooled screens.
Depositing lab: Feng Zhang. Depositing organization: Broad Institute. Publication: A transcription factor atlas of directed differentiation. Joung J, Ma S, Tay T, Geiger-Schuller KR, Kirchgatterer PC, Verdine VK, Guo B, Arias-Garcia MA, Allen WE, Singh A, Kuksenko O, Abudayyeh OO, Gootenberg JS, Fu Z, Macrae RK, Buenrostro JD, Regev A, Zhang F. Cell. 2023 Jan 5;186(1):209-229.e26. doi: 10.1016/j.cell.2022.11.026. PubMed 36608654.
Backbone
  Vector backbone: pLX_TRC317
  Backbone manufacturer: Broad Institute Genetic Perturbation Platform
  Backbone size w/o insert (bp): 8264
  Vector type: Mammalian Expression, Lentiviral
  Selectable markers: Puromycin
Growth in bacteria
  Bacterial resistance: Ampicillin, 100 μg/mL
  Growth temperature: 37°C
  Growth strain: NEB Stable
  Copy number: High Copy
Gene/Insert
  Gene/Insert name: SIM2
  Species: H. sapiens (human)
  Insert size (bp): 1919
  Entrez Gene: SIM2 (a.k.a. HMC13F06, HMC29C01, SIM, bHLHe15)
  Promoter: EF1a
  Tag / fusion protein: V5 (C terminal on insert)
  Cloning method: Gateway Cloning
  Sequencing primers: 5′ GGGTGGAGACTGAAGTTAGGCCAG; 3′ CACATAGCGTAAAAGGAGCAACATAG
Resource information
  A portion of this plasmid was derived from a plasmid made by: Broad Institute Genetic Perturbation Platform
Terms and licenses: Academic/Nonprofit Terms; Industry Terms: Not Available to Industry
Depositor comments: NM_009586.4 Please test multiple small colonies in case of plasmid recombination. To make this collection available in a timely manner, a portion of this collection was not fully sequenced by Addgene. If an Addgene verified full plasmid sequence is not available, please contact us prior to placing an order to request the full sequence.
How to cite: TFORF3466 was a gift from Feng Zhang (Addgene plasmid # 144942 ; http://n2t.net/addgene:144942 ; RRID:Addgene_144942)
