[The description below was written by a language model from this plasmid's Addgene catalogue record and pLannotate feature annotations shown in this document.]
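Description:
TFORF3466 is a lentiviral mammalian expression plasmid built on the pLX_TRC317 backbone, carrying the human transcription factor SIM2 (a bHLH-family protein also known as bHLHe15) as one member of a barcoded transcription factor ORF collection. It is propagated in E. coli through a high-copy ColE1/pUC-type origin with ampicillin selection (AmpR under its own promoter), and also contains an f1 origin and residual lac, T7 and T3 cloning-vector elements. The depositor notes that the plasmid can recombine, which is a common concern with LTR-containing vectors.

The viral portion follows a third-generation, self-inactivating design. An RSV promoter drives a truncated HIV-1 5' LTR, followed by the Ψ packaging signal, a gag fragment, the RRE for Rev-dependent export of the genomic RNA, a cPPT/CTS, a WPRE to boost transcript expression, and a ΔU3 3' LTR followed by an SV40 polyadenylation signal. Within the provirus, an SV40 early promoter drives the puromycin N-acetyltransferase gene for selection of transduced cells. A separate EF-1α promoter drives the SIM2 ORF, which was inserted by Gateway recombination and is flanked by attB1 and attB2 remnants, with a C-terminal V5 epitope tag following attB2. The annotation tool matches about 1.6 kb of the insert to human SIM2, somewhat less than the 1,919 bp listed insert size. The 24-bp barcode described in the catalogue entry is not annotated as a feature, so its position cannot be given from the table.

The construct is intended for SIM2 overexpression in mammalian cells, particularly in pooled screens where the barcode identifies which transcription factor each cell received, as in directed differentiation studies.
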