Features (pLannotate 1.2.2; 34 found; start..end, strand, type, name):
      5..231     +  promoter       RSV promoter: Rous sarcoma virus enhancer/promoter
    232..412     +  LTR            5' LTR (truncated): truncated 5' long terminal repeat (LTR) from HIV-1
    459..584     +  misc_feature   HIV-1 Ψ: packaging signal of human immunodeficiency virus type 1
    568..931     +  CDS            HIV-1 gag (fragment): gag protein from human immunodeficiency virus 1; gag
   1077..1310    +  misc_feature   RRE: The Rev response element (RRE) of HIV-1 allows for Rev-dependent mRNA export from the nucleus to the cytoplasm.
   1687..1713    +  CDS            Rev (fragment): human immunodeficiency virus 1 (HIV-1) Rev protein; rev; enhances nuclear export of unspliced and incompletely spliced viral mRNAs
   1720..1743    +  promoter       SV40 promoter (fragment): SV40 early promoter
   1744..1815    +  promoter       SV40 promoter (fragment): SV40 enhancer and early promoter
   1839..1974    +  rep_origin     SV40 ori: SV40 origin of replication
   2020..2616    +  CDS            PuroR (fragment): puromycin N-acetyltransferase; pac from Streptomyces; confers resistance to puromycin
   2665..2782    +  misc_feature   cPPT/CTS: central polypurine tract and central termination sequence of HIV-1
   2847..2913    +  CDS            small t antigen (fragment): SV40 (simian virus 40) small t antigen
   2920..4098    +  promoter       EF-1α promoter: strong constitutive promoter for human elongation factor EF-1α
   4119..4136    +  protein_bind   attB1 (fragment): mutant version of attB; core recombination site for the Gateway® BP reaction BP Clonase™
   4145..5719    +  CDS            SIM2 (fragment): SIM2_HUMAN - Also known as BHLHE15. Experimental evidence at protein level: Swiss-Prot protein existence level 1. Transcription factor that may be a master gene of CNS development in cooperation with Arnt. It may have pleiotropic effects in the tissues expressed during development. From Homo sapiens (Human).
   5862..5879    -  protein_bind   attB2 (fragment): mutant version of attB; core recombination site for the Gateway® BP reaction BP Clonase™
   5888..5929    +  CDS            V5 tag: epitope tag from simian virus 5
   5945..5998    +  promoter       U6 promoter (fragment): RNA polymerase III promoter for human U6 snRNA
   6040..6628    +  misc_feature   WPRE: woodchuck hepatitis virus posttranscriptional regulatory element
   6679..6698    +  misc_feature   cPPT/CTS (fragment): central polypurine tract and central termination sequence of HIV-1
   6700..6933    +  LTR            3' LTR (ΔU3): self-inactivating 3' long terminal repeat (LTR) from HIV-1
   7011..7132    +  polyA_signal   SV40 poly(A) signal: SV40 polyadenylation signal
   7172..7307    +  rep_origin     SV40 ori: SV40 origin of replication
   7328..7346    -  promoter       T7 promoter: promoter for bacteriophage T7 RNA polymerase
   7354..7509    +  CDS            lacZα (fragment): LacZα fragment of β-galactosidase; lacZ fragment
   7514..7942    +  rep_origin     f1 ori (sequence partly withheld): f1 bacteriophage origin of replication; arrow indicates direction of (+) strand synthesis
   7995..8099    +  promoter       AmpR promoter: bla
   8100..8960    +  CDS            AmpR: β-lactamase; bla; confers resistance to ampicillin, carbenicillin, and related antibiotics
   9131..9719    +  rep_origin     ori: high-copy-number ColE1/pMB1/pBR322/pUC origin of replication
   9902..9994    +  CDS            lacI (fragment): lac repressor; lacI; The lac repressor binds to the lac operator to inhibit transcription in E. coli. This inhibition can be relieved by adding lactose or isopropyl-β-D-thiogalactopyranoside (IPTG).
  10007..10028   +  protein_bind   CAP binding site: CAP binding activates transcription in the presence of cAMP. E. coli catabolite activator protein
  10043..10073   +  promoter       lac promoter: promoter for the E. coli lac operon
  10081..10097   +  protein_bind   lac operator: The lac repressor binds to the lac operator to inhibit transcription in E. coli. This inhibition can be relieved by adding lactose or isopropyl-β-D-thiogalactopyranoside (IPTG). lac repressor encoded by lacI
  10142..10160   +  promoter       T3 promoter: promoter for bacteriophage T3 RNA polymerase
>Addgene plasmid #144942 | TFORF3466 | addgene full sequence | sequence record 404512 | Addgene NGS Result
TTAATGTAGTCTTATGCAATACTCTTGTAGTCTTGCAACATGGTAACGATGAGTTAGCAACATGCCTTAC
AAGGAGAGAAAAAGCACCGTGCATGCCGATTGGTGGAAGTAAGGTGGTACGATCGTGCCTTATTAGGAAG
GCAACAGACGGGTCTGACATGGATTGGACGAACCACTGAATTGCCGCATTGCAGAGATATTGTATTTAAG
TGCCTAGCTCGATACATAAACGGGTCTCTCTGGTTAGACCAGATCTGAGCCTGGGAGCTCTCTGGCTAAC
TAGGGAACCCACTGCTTAAGCCTCAATAAAGCTTGCCTTGAGTGCTTCAAGTAGTGTGTGCCCGTCTGTT
GTGTGACTCTGGTAACTAGAGATCCCTCAGACCCTTTTAGTCAGTGTGGAAAATCTCTAGCAGTGGCGCC
CGAACAGGGACTTGAAAGCGAAAGGGAAACCAGAGGAGCTCTCTCGACGCAGGACTCGGCTTGCTGAAGC
GCGCACGGCAAGAGGCGAGGGGCGGCGACTGGTGAGTACGCCAAAAATTTTGACTAGCGGAGGCTAGAAG
GAGAGAGATGGGTGCGAGAGCGTCAGTATTAAGCGGGGGAGAATTAGATCGCGATGGGAAAAAATTCGGT
TAAGGCCAGGGGGAAAGAAAAAATATAAATTAAAACATATAGTATGGGCAAGCAGGGAGCTAGAACGATT
CGCAGTTAATCCTGGCCTGTTAGAAACATCAGAAGGCTGTAGACAAATACTGGGACAGCTACAACCATCC
CTTCAGACAGGATCAGAAGAACTTAGATCATTATATAATACAGTAGCAACCCTCTATTGTGTGCATCAAA
GGATAGAGATAAAAGACACCAAGGAAGCTTTAGACAAGATAGAGGAAGAGCAAAACAAAAGTAAGACCAC
CGCACAGCAAGCGGCCGCTGATCTTCAGACCTGGAGGAGGAGATATGAGGGACAATTGGAGAAGTGAATT
ATATAAATATAAAGTAGTAAAAATTGAACCATTAGGAGTAGCACCCACCAAGGCAAAGAGAAGAGTGGTG
CAGAGAGAAAAAAGAGCAGTGGGAATAGGAGCTTTGTTCCTTGGGTTCTTGGGAGCAGCAGGAAGCACTA
TGGGCGCAGCGTCAATGACGCTGACGGTACAGGCCAGACAATTATTGTCTGGTATAGTGCAGCAGCAGAA
CAATTTGCTGAGGGCTATTGAGGCGCAACAGCATCTGTTGCAACTCACAGTCTGGGGCATCAAGCAGCTC
CAGGCAAGAATCCTGGCTGTGGAAAGATACCTAAAGGATCAACAGCTCCTGGGGATTTGGGGTTGCTCTG
GAAAACTCATTTGCACCACTGCTGTGCCTTGGAATGCTAGTTGGAGTAATAAATCTCTGGAACAGATTTG
GAATCACACGACCTGGATGGAGTGGGACAGAGAAATTAACAATTACACAAGCTTAATACACTCCTTAATT
GAAGAATCGCAAAACCAGCAAGAAAAGAATGAACAAGAATTATTGGAATTAGATAAATGGGCAAGTTTGT
GGAATTGGTTTAACATAACAAATTGGCTGTGGTATATAAAATTATTCATAATGATAGTAGGAGGCTTGGT
AGGTTTAAGAATAGTTTTTGCTGTACTTTCTATAGTGAATAGAGTTAGGCAGGGATATTCACCATTATCG
TTTCAGACCCACCTCCCAACCCCGAGGGGACCCATGCATTGCATCTCAATTAGTCAGCAACCAGGTGTGG
AAAGTCCCCAGGCTCCCCAGCAGGCAGAAGTATGCAAAGCATGCGTCTCAATTAGTCAGCAACCATAGTC
CCGCCCCTAACTCCGCCCATCCCGCCCCTAACTCCGCCCAGTTCCGCCCATTCTCCGCCCCATGGCTGAC
TAATTTTTTTTATTTATGCAGAGGCCGAGGCCGCCTCGGCCTCTGAGCTATTCCAGAAGTAGTGAGGAGG
CTTTTTTGGAGGCCTAGGCTTTTGCAAAAAGCTTTCTAGAGGTACCACCGGAGCTTACCATGACCGAGTA
CAAGCCCACGGTGCGCCTCGCCACCCGCGACGACGTCCCCAGGGCCGTACGCACCCTCGCCGCCGCGTTC
GCCGACTACCCCGCCACGCGCCACACCGTCGATCCGGACCGCCACATCGAGCGGGTCACCGAGCTGCAAG
AACTCTTCCTCACGCGCGTCGGGCTCGACATCGGCAAGGTGTGGGTCGCGGACGACGGCGCCGCCGTGGC
GGTCTGGACCACGCCGGAGAGCGTCGAAGCGGGGGCGGTGTTCGCCGAGATCGGCCCGCGCATGGCCGAG
TTGAGCGGTTCCCGGCTGGCCGCGCAGCAACAGATGGAAGGCCTCCTGGCGCCGCACCGGCCCAAGGAGC
CCGCGTGGTTCCTGGCCACCGTCGGCGTCTCGCCCGACCACCAGGGCAAGGGTCTGGGCAGCGCCGTCGT
GCTCCCCGGAGTGGAGGCGGCCGAGCGCGCCGGGGTGCCCGCCTTCCTGGAGACCTCCGCGCCCCGCAAC
CTCCCCTTCTACGAGCGGCTCGGCTTCACCGTCACCGCCGACGTCGAGGTGCCCGAAGGACCGCGCACCT
GGTGCATGACCCGCAAGCCCGGTGCCAGTTAACGAATTCTAGATCTTGAGACAAATGGCAGTATTCATCC
ACAATTTTAAAAGAAAAGGGGGGATTGGGGGGTACAGTGCAGGGGAAAGAATAGTAGACATAATAGCAAC
AGACATACAAACTAAAGAATTACAAAAACAAATTACAAAAATTCAAAATTTTCGGGTTTATTACAGGGAC
AGCAGAGATCCACTTTGGCGCCGGCTCGAGGCCTGCAGGTGCAAAGATGGATAAAGTTTTAAACAGAGAG
GAATCTTTGCAGCTAATGGACCTTCTAGGTCTTGAAAGGAGTGGGAATTGGCTCCGGTGCCCGTCAGTGG
GCAGAGCGCACATCGCCCACAGTCCCCGAGAAGTTGGGGGGAGGGGTCGGCAATTGAACCGGTGCCTAGA
GAAGGTGGCGCGGGGTAAACTGGGAAAGTGATGTCGTGTACTGGCTCCGCCTTTTTCCCGAGGGTGGGGG
AGAACCGTATATAAGTGCAGTAGTCGCCGTGAACGTTCTTTTTCGCAACGGGTTTGCCGCCAGAACACAG
GTAAGTGCCGTGTGTGGTTCCCGCGGGCCTGGCCTCTTTACGGGTTATGGCCCTTGCGTGCCTTGAATTA
CTTCCACCTGGCTGCAGTACGTGATTCTTGATCCCGAGCTTCGGGTTGGAAGTGGGTGGGAGAGTTCGAG
GCCTTGCGCTTAAGGAGCCCCTTCGCCTCGTGCTTGAGTTGAGGCCTGGCCTGGGCGCTGGGGCCGCCGC
GTGCGAATCTGGTGGCACCTTCGCGCCTGTCTCGCTGCTTTCGATAAGTCTCTAGCCATTTAAAATTTTT
GATGACCTGCTGCGACGCTTTTTTTCTGGCAAGATAGTCTTGTAAATGCGGGCCAAGATCTGCACACTGG
TATTTCGGTTTTTGGGGCCGCGGGCGGCGACGGGGCCCGTGCGTCCCAGCGCACATGTTCGGCGAGGCGG
GGCCTGCGAGCGCGGCCACCGAGAATCGGACGGGGGTAGTCTCAAGCTGGCCGGCCTGCTCTGGTGCCTG
GCCTCGCGCCGCCGTGTATCGCCCCGCCCTGGGCGGCAAGGCTGGCCCGGTCGGCACCAGTTGCGTGAGC
GGAAAGATGGCCGCTTCCCGGCCCTGCTGCAGGGAGCTCAAAATGGAGGACGCGGCGCTCGGGAGAGCGG
GCGGGTGAGTCACCCACACAAAGGAAAAGGGCCTTTCCGTCCTCAGCCGTCGCTTCATGTGACTCCACGG
AGTACCGGGCGCCGTCCAGGCACCTCGATTAGTTCTCGAGCTTTTGGAGTACGTCGTCTTTAGGTTGGGG
GGAGGGGTTTTATGCGATGGAGTTTCCCCACACTGAGTGGGTGGAGACTGAAGTTAGGCCAGCTTGGCAC
TTGATGTAATTCTCCTTGGAATTTGCCCTTTTTGAGTTTGGATCTTGGTTCATTCTCAAGCCTCAGACAG
TGGTTCAAAGTTTTTTTCTTCCATTTCAGGTGTCGTGAGGCTAGCATCGATTGATCAACAAGTTTGTACA
AAAAAGTTGGCACCATGAAGGAGAAGTCCAAGAATGCGGCCAAGACCAGGAGGGAGAAGGAAAATGGCGA
GTTTTACGAGCTTGCCAAGCTGCTCCCGCTGCCGTCGGCCATCACTTCGCAGCTGGACAAAGCGTCCATC
ATCCGCCTCACCACGAGCTACCTGAAGATGCGCGCCGTCTTCCCCGAAGGTTTAGGAGACGCGTGGGGAC
AGCCGAGCCGCGCCGGGCCCCTGGACGGCGTCGCCAAGGAGCTGGGATCGCACTTGCTGCAGACTTTGGA
TGGATTTGTTTTTGTGGTAGCATCTGATGGCAAAATCATGTATATATCCGAGACCGCTTCTGTCCATTTA
GGCTTATCCCAGGTGGAGCTCACGGGCAACAGTATTTATGAATACATCCATCCTTCTGACCACGATGAGA
TGACCGCTGTCCTCACGGCCCACCAGCCGCTGCACCACCACCTGCTCCAAGAGTATGAGATAGAGAGGTC
GTTCTTTCTTCGAATGAAATGTGTCTTGGCGAAAAGGAACGCGGGCCTGACCTGCAGCGGATACAAGGTC
ATCCACTGCAGTGGCTACTTGAAGATCAGGCAGTATATGCTGGACATGTCCCTGTACGACTCCTGCTACC
AGATTGTGGGGCTGGTGGCCGTGGGCCAGTCGCTGCCACCCAGTGCCATCACCGAGATCAAGCTGTACAG
TAACATGTTCATGTTCAGGGCCAGCCTTGACCTGAAGCTGATATTCCTGGATTCCAGGGTGACCGAGGTG
ACGGGGTACGAGCCGCAGGACCTGATCGAGAAGACCCTATACCATCACGTGCACGGCTGCGACGTGTTCC
ACCTCCGCTACGCACACCACCTCCTGTTGGTGAAGGGCCAGGTCACCACCAAGTACTACCGGCTGCTGTC
CAAGCGGGGCGGCTGGGTGTGGGTGCAGAGCTACGCCACCGTGGTGCACAACAGCCGCTCGTCCCGGCCC
CACTGCATCGTGAGTGTCAATTATGTACTCACGGAGATTGAATACAAGGAACTTCAGCTGTCCCTGGAGC
AGGTGTCCACTGCCAAGTCCCAGGACTCCTGGAGGACCGCCTTGTCTACCTCACAAGAAACTAGGAAATT
AGTGAAACCCAAAAATACCAAGATGAAGACAAAGCTGAGAACAAACCCTTACCCCCCACAGCAATACAGC
TCGTTCCAAATGGACAAACTGGAATGCGGCCAGCTCGGAAACTGGAGAGCCAGTCCCCCTGCAAGCGCTG
CTGCTCCTCCAGAACTGCAGCCCCACTCAGAAAGCAGTGACCTTCTGTACACGCCATCCTACAGCCTGCC
CTTCTCCTACCATTACGGACACTTCCCTCTGGACTCTCACGTCTTCAGCAGCAAAAAGCCAATGTTGCCG
GCCAAGTTCGGGCAGCCCCAAGGATCCCCTTGTGAGGTGGCACGCTTTTTCCTGAGCACACTGCCAGCCA
GCGGTGAATGCCAGTGGCATTATGCCAACCCCCTAGTGCCTAGCAGCTCGTCTCCAGCTAAAAATCCTCC
AGAGCCACCGGCGAACACTGCTAGGCACAGCCTGGTGCCAAGCTACGAAGGTGGGTCAGGTCTGCTCGTG
GGGAAGGTGGGAGGACTGCGCACGGCCGGGAGCCGAAGCAGCCATGGCGGTGGGTGGCAGATGGAGACAG
AACCCTCACGCTTTGGGCAAACTTGCCCTCTTTCTGCTTCTAAGTTGCCAACTTTCTTGTACAAAGTGGT
TGATATCGGTAAGCCTATCCCTAACCCTCTCCTCGGTCTCGATTCTACGTAGTAATGAACTAGTCCGTAA
CTTGAAAGTATTTCGATTTCTTGGCTTTATATATCTTGTGGAAAGGACGACTCCGTTCCATTCTTGTAGT
AACTACGCGTTAAGTCGACAATCAACCTCTGGATTACAAAATTTGTGAAAGATTGACTGGTATTCTTAAC
TATGTTGCTCCTTTTACGCTATGTGGATACGCTGCTTTAATGCCTTTGTATCATGCTATTGCTTCCCGTA
TGGCTTTCATTTTCTCCTCCTTGTATAAATCCTGGTTGCTGTCTCTTTATGAGGAGTTGTGGCCCGTTGT
CAGGCAACGTGGCGTGGTGTGCACTGTGTTTGCTGACGCAACCCCCACTGGTTGGGGCATTGCCACCACC
TGTCAGCTCCTTTCCGGGACTTTCGCTTTCCCCCTCCCTATTGCCACGGCGGAACTCATCGCCGCCTGCC
TTGCCCGCTGCTGGACAGGGGCTCGGCTGTTGGGCACTGACAATTCCGTGGTGTTGTCGGGGAAATCATC
GTCCTTTCCTTGGCTGCTCGCCTGTGTTGCCACCTGGATTCTGCGCGGGACGTCCTTCTGCTACGTCCCT
TCGGCCCTCAATCCAGCGGACCTTCCTTCCCGCGGCCTGCTGCCGGCTCTGCGGCCTCTTCCGCGTCTTC
GCCTTCGCCCTCAGACGAGTCGGATCTCCCTTTGGGCCGCCTCCCCGCGTCGACTTTAAGACCAATGACT
TACAAGGCAGCTGTAGATCTTAGCCACTTTTTAAAAGAAAAGGGGGGACTGGAAGGGCTAATTCACTCCC
AACGAAGACAAGATCTGCTTTTTGCTTGTACTGGGTCTCTCTGGTTAGACCAGATCTGAGCCTGGGAGCT
CTCTGGCTAACTAGGGAACCCACTGCTTAAGCCTCAATAAAGCTTGCCTTGAGTGCTTCAAGTAGTGTGT
GCCCGTCTGTTGTGTGACTCTGGTAACTAGAGATCCCTCAGACCCTTTTAGTCAGTGTGGAAAATCTCTA
GCAGTACGTATAGTAGTTCATGTCATCTTATTATTCAGTATTTATAACTTGCAAAGAAATGAATATCAGA
GAGTGAGAGGAACTTGTTTATTGCAGCTTATAATGGTTACAAATAAAGCAATAGCATCACAAATTTCACA
AATAAAGCATTTTTTTCACTGCATTCTAGTTGTGGTTTGTCCAAACTCATCAATGTATCTTATCATGTCT
GGCTCTAGCTATCCCGCCCCTAACTCCGCCCATCCCGCCCCTAACTCCGCCCAGTTCCGCCCATTCTCCG
CCCCATGGCTGACTAATTTTTTTTATTTATGCAGAGGCCGAGGCCGCCTCGGCCTCTGAGCTATTCCAGA
AGTAGTGAGGAGGCTTTTTTGGAGGCCTAGGGACGTACCCAATTCGCCCTATAGTGAGTCGTATTACGCG
CGCTCACTGGCCGTCGTTTTACAACGTCGTGACTGGGAAAACCCTGGCGTTACCCAACTTAATCGCCTTG
CAGCACATCCCCCTTTCGCCAGCTGGCGTAATAGCGAAGAGGCCCGCACCGATCGCCCTTCCCAACAGTT
GCGCAGCCTGAATGGCGAATGGG
[124 nt withheld, positions 7514-7637]
C
[91 nt withheld, positions 7639-7729]
A
[49 nt withheld, positions 7731-7779]
CCTTTGACGTTGGAGTCCACGTTCTTT
[37 nt withheld, positions 7807-7843]
ACCCTATCTCGGTCTATTCTTTTGATTTATAAGGGATTTTGCCGATTTCGGCCTATTGGTTAAAAAATGA
GCTGATTTAACAAAAATTTAACGCGAATTTTAACAAAATATTAACGCTTACAATTTAGGTGGCACTTTTC
GGGGAAATGTGCGCGGAACCCCTATTTGTTTATTTTTCTAAATACATTCAAATATGTATCCGCTCATGAG
ACAATAACCCTGATAAATGCTTCAATAATATTGAAAAAGGAAGAGTATGAGTATTCAACATTTCCGTGTC
GCCCTTATTCCCTTTTTTGCGGCATTTTGCCTTCCTGTTTTTGCTCACCCAGAAACGCTGGTGAAAGTAA
AAGATGCTGAAGATCAGTTGGGTGCACGAGTGGGTTACATCGAACTGGATCTCAACAGCGGTAAGATCCT
TGAGAGTTTTCGCCCCGAAGAACGTTTTCCAATGATGAGCACTTTTAAAGTTCTGCTATGTGGCGCGGTA
TTATCCCGTATTGACGCCGGGCAAGAGCAACTCGGTCGCCGCATACACTATTCTCAGAATGACTTGGTTG
AGTACTCACCAGTCACAGAAAAGCATCTTACGGATGGCATGACAGTAAGAGAATTATGCAGTGCTGCCAT
AACCATGAGTGATAACACTGCGGCCAACTTACTTCTGACAACGATCGGAGGACCGAAGGAGCTAACCGCT
TTTTTGCACAACATGGGGGATCATGTAACTCGCCTTGATCGTTGGGAACCGGAGCTGAATGAAGCCATAC
CAAACGACGAGCGTGACACCACGATGCCTGTAGCAATGGCAACAACGTTGCGCAAACTATTAACTGGCGA
ACTACTTACTCTAGCTTCCCGGCAACAATTAATAGACTGGATGGAGGCGGATAAAGTTGCAGGACCACTT
CTGCGCTCGGCCCTTCCGGCTGGCTGGTTTATTGCTGATAAATCTGGAGCCGGTGAGCGTGGGTCTCGCG
GTATCATTGCAGCACTGGGGCCAGATGGTAAGCCCTCCCGTATCGTAGTTATCTACACGACGGGGAGTCA
GGCAACTATGGATGAACGAAATAGACAGATCGCTGAGATAGGTGCCTCACTGATTAAGCATTGGTAACTG
TCAGACCAAGTTTACTCATATATACTTTAGATTGATTTAAAACTTCATTTTTAATTTAAAAGGATCTAGG
TGAAGATCCTTTTTGATAATCTCATGACCAAAATCCCTTAACGTGAGTTTTCGTTCCACTGAGCGTCAGA
CCCCGTAGAAAAGATCAAAGGATCTTCTTGAGATCCTTTTTTTCTGCGCGTAATCTGCTGCTTGCAAACA
AAAAAACCACCGCTACCAGCGGTGGTTTGTTTGCCGGATCAAGAGCTACCAACTCTTTTTCCGAAGGTAA
CTGGCTTCAGCAGAGCGCAGATACCAAATACTGTTCTTCTAGTGTAGCCGTAGTTAGGCCACCACTTCAA
GAACTCTGTAGCACCGCCTACATACCTCGCTCTGCTAATCCTGTTACCAGTGGCTGCTGCCAGTGGCGAT
AAGTCGTGTCTTACCGGGTTGGACTCAAGACGATAGTTACCGGATAAGGCGCAGCGGTCGGGCTGAACGG
GGGGTTCGTGCACACAGCCCAGCTTGGAGCGAACGACCTACACCGAACTGAGATACCTACAGCGTGAGCT
ATGAGAAAGCGCCACGCTTCCCGAAGGGAGAAAGGCGGACAGGTATCCGGTAAGCGGCAGGGTCGGAACA
GGAGAGCGCACGAGGGAGCTTCCAGGGGGAAACGCCTGGTATCTTTATAGTCCTGTCGGGTTTCGCCACC
TCTGACTTGAGCGTCGATTTTTGTGATGCTCGTCAGGGGGGCGGAGCCTATGGAAAAACGCCAGCAACGC
GGCCTTTTTACGGTTCCTGGCCTTTTGCTGGCCTTTTGCTCACATGTTCTTTCCTGCGTTATCCCCTGAT
TCTGTGGATAACCGTATTACCGCCTTTGAGTGAGCTGATACCGCTCGCCGCAGCCGAACGACCGAGCGCA
GCGAGTCAGTGAGCGAGGAAGCGGAAGAGCGCCCAATACGCAAACCGCCTCTCCCCGCGCGTTGGCCGAT
TCATTAATGCAGCTGGCACGACAGGTTTCCCGACTGGAAAGCGGGCAGTGAGCGCAACGCAATTAATGTG
AGTTAGCTCACTCATTAGGCACCCCAGGCTTTACACTTTATGCTTCCGGCTCGTATGTTGTGTGGAATTG
TGAGCGGATAACAATTTCACACAGGAAACAGCTATGACCATGATTACGCCAAGCGCGCAATTAACCCTCA
CTAAAGGGAACAAAAGCTGGAGCTGCAAGC
