>Addgene plasmid #144942 | TFORF3466 | depositor partial sequence | sequence record 286941 | Insert
ATCGATTGATCAACAAGTTTGTACAAAAAAGTTGGCACCATGAAGGAGAAGTCCAAGAATGCGGCCAAGA
CCAGGAGGGAGAAGGAAAATGGCGAGTTTTACGAGCTTGCCAAGCTGCTCCCGCTGCCGTCGGCCATCAC
TTCGCAGCTGGACAAAGCGTCCATCATCCGCCTCACCACGAGCTACCTGAAGATGCGCGCCGTCTTCCCC
GAAGGTTTAGGAGACGCGTGGGGACAGCCGAGCCGCGCCGGGCCCCTGGACGGCGTCGCCAAGGAGCTGG
GATCGCACTTGCTGCAGACTTTGGATGGATTTGTTTTTGTGGTAGCATCTGATGGCAAAATCATGTATAT
ATCCGAGACCGCTTCTGTCCATTTAGGCTTATCCCAGGTGGAGCTCACGGGCAACAGTATTTATGAATAC
ATCCATCCTTCTGACCACGATGAGATGACCGCTGTCCTCACGGCCCACCAGCCGCTGCACCACCACCTGC
TCCAAGAGTATGAGATAGAGAGGTCGTTCTTTCTTCGAATGAAATGTGTCTTGGCGAAAAGGAACGCGGG
CCTGACCTGCAGCGGATACAAGGTCATCCACTGCAGTGGCTACTTGAAGATCAGGCAGTATATGCTGGAC
ATGTCCCTGTACGACTCCTGCTACCAGATTGTGGGGCTGGTGGCCGTGGGCCAGTCGCTGCCACCCAGTG
CCATCACCGAGATCAAGCTGTACAGTAACATGTTCATGTTCAGGGCCAGCCTTGACCTGAAGCTGATATT
CCTGGATTCCAGGGTGACCGAGGTGACGGGGTACGAGCCGCAGGACCTGATCGAGAAGACCCTATACCAT
CACGTGCACGGCTGCGACGTGTTCCACCTCCGCTACGCACACCACCTCCTGTTGGTGAAGGGCCAGGTCA
CCACCAAGTACTACCGGCTGCTGTCCAAGCGGGGCGGCTGGGTGTGGGTGCAGAGCTACGCCACCGTGGT
GCACAACAGCCGCTCGTCCCGGCCCCACTGCATCGTGAGTGTCAATTATGTACTCACGGAGATTGAATAC
AAGGAACTTCAGCTGTCCCTGGAGCAGGTGTCCACTGCCAAGTCCCAGGACTCCTGGAGGACCGCCTTGT
CTACCTCACAAGAAACTAGGAAATTAGTGAAACCCAAAAATACCAAGATGAAGACAAAGCTGAGAACAAA
CCCTTACCCCCCACAGCAATACAGCTCGTTCCAAATGGACAAACTGGAATGCGGCCAGCTCGGAAACTGG
AGAGCCAGTCCCCCTGCAAGCGCTGCTGCTCCTCCAGAACTGCAGCCCCACTCAGAAAGCAGTGACCTTC
TGTACACGCCATCCTACAGCCTGCCCTTCTCCTACCATTACGGACACTTCCCTCTGGACTCTCACGTCTT
CAGCAGCAAAAAGCCAATGTTGCCGGCCAAGTTCGGGCAGCCCCAAGGATCCCCTTGTGAGGTGGCACGC
TTTTTCCTGAGCACACTGCCAGCCAGCGGTGAATGCCAGTGGCATTATGCCAACCCCCTAGTGCCTAGCA
GCTCGTCTCCAGCTAAAAATCCTCCAGAGCCACCGGCGAACACTGCTAGGCACAGCCTGGTGCCAAGCTA
CGAAGGTGGGTCAGGTCTGCTCGTGGGGAAGGTGGGAGGACTGCGCACGGCCGGGAGCCGAAGCAGCCAT
GGCGGTGGGTGGCAGATGGAGACAGAACCCTCACGCTTTGGGCAAACTTGCCCTCTTTCTGCTTCTAAGT
TGCCAACTTTCTTGTACAAAGTGGTTGATATCGGTAAGCCTATCCCTAACCCTCTCCTCGGTCTCGATTC
TACGTAGTAATGAACTAGTCCGTAACTTGAAAGTATTTCGATTTCTTGGCTTTATATATCTTGTGGAAAG
GACGACTCCGTTCCATTCTTGTAGTAACT
