>Addgene plasmid #144942 | TFORF3466 | depositor partial sequence | sequence record 286942 | Barcode
CTCCGTTCCATTCTTGTAGTAACT
